Addgene plasmid #134182: pDK038
Purpose: Expression of C. elegans KNL1
Depositing lab: Iain Cheeseman. Depositing organization: Whitehead Institute for Biomedical Research. Publication: The outer kinetochore protein KNL-1 contains a defined oligomerization domain in nematodes. Kern DM, Kim T, Rigney M, Hattersley N, Desai A, Cheeseman IM. Mol Biol Cell. 2015 Jan 15;26(2):229-37. doi: 10.1091/mbc.E14-06-1125. Epub 2014 Nov 19. PubMed 25411336.
Backbone
  Vector backbone: pRSETa
  Vector type: Bacterial Expression
Growth in bacteria
  Bacterial resistance: Ampicillin, 100 μg/mL
  Growth temperature: 37°C
  Growth strain: DH5alpha
  Copy number: High Copy
Gene/Insert
  Gene/Insert name: KNL1 aa 69-235
  Species: C. elegans (nematode)
  Entrez Gene: knl-1 (a.k.a. CELE_C02F5.1)
  Cloning method: Restriction Enzyme; 5′ cloning site unknown (unknown if destroyed); 3′ cloning site unknown (unknown if destroyed)
Terms and licenses: Academic/Nonprofit Terms; Industry Terms: Not Available to Industry
How to cite: pDK038 was a gift from Iain Cheeseman (Addgene plasmid # 134182 ; http://n2t.net/addgene:134182 ; RRID:Addgene_134182)
