[The description below was written by a language model from this plasmid's Addgene catalogue record and pLannotate feature annotations shown in this document.]
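Description:
pDK038 is a bacterial expression plasmid built on the pRSETa backbone for producing a fragment of the C. elegans outer kinetochore protein KNL-1 in E. coli. The sequenced plasmid is about 3.3 kb. It replicates from a high-copy ColE1/pUC-type origin and is selected with ampicillin through a β-lactamase gene driven by its own promoter. An f1 phage origin is also present, a standard backbone element that allows single-stranded DNA production.

The insert encodes residues 69–235 of KNL-1 (knl-1), annotated as a roughly 500 bp coding fragment. It sits downstream of a T7 promoter and the phage T7 gene 10 ribosome binding site, and is followed by a T7 terminator, so expression depends on a host strain that supplies T7 RNA polymerase. Immediately upstream of the insert, the annotation software flags a short match to a composite tag containing a 6xHis element. This most likely reflects an N-terminal polyhistidine tag of the kind carried by pRSET vectors, although the catalogue entry does not list any tag explicitly. The other short hits (lacI, lacZα and a T7 gene 10-derived "SET1" fragment) are small partial matches that appear to be backbone remnants rather than functional genes. No lac operator is annotated. The insert was cloned by restriction enzymes, but the sites used are not recorded.

KNL-1 is part of the KMN network that builds the kinetochore–microtubule interface during chromosome segregation. The associated publication concerns a defined oligomerization domain in nematode KNL-1, so this construct is presumably used to make recombinant protein fragment for biochemical analysis, though the record states only that it expresses C. elegans KNL1.
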