Features (pLannotate 1.2.2; 12 found; start..end, strand, type, name):
    204..792     +  rep_origin     ori: high-copy-number ColE1/pMB1/pBR322/pUC origin of replication
    975..1028    +  CDS            lacI (fragment): lac repressor; lacI; The lac repressor binds to the lac operator to inhibit transcription in E. coli. This inhibition can be relieved by adding lactose or isopropyl-β-D-thiogalactopyranoside (IPTG).
   1048..1066    +  promoter       T7 promoter: promoter for bacteriophage T7 RNA polymerase
   1098..1120    +  RBS            RBS: efficient ribosome binding site from bacteriophage T7 gene 10 (Olins and Rangwala, 1989)
   1140..1160    +  CDS            capTEV™ (fragment): composite tag for in vivo biotinylation, TEV protease cleavage, and 6xHis tagging
   1170..1670    +  CDS            knl-1 (fragment): KNL1_CAEEL - Experimental evidence at protein level: Swiss-Prot protein existence level 1. Proposed to be part of the KMN network incorporating the MIS12 complex and NDC80 complex that is required for establishing the kinetochore-microtubule interface that aids in chromosome segregation during meiotic and mitotic cell division (PubMed:14522947, PubMed:15371340, PubMed:17129783, PubMed:18070910). Appears to function downstream of hcp-3 (CENP-A) and hcp-4 (CENP-C) in the kinetochore assembly hierarchy (PubMed:15767665, PubMed:16273096). Has a role in the correct localization of the spindly-like
   1727..1776    +  CDS            SET1 (fragment): solubility-enhancement tag derived from T7 phage gene 10B
   1784..1831    +  terminator     T7 terminator: transcription terminator for bacteriophage T7 RNA polymerase
   1857..1923    +  CDS            lacZα (fragment): LacZα fragment of β-galactosidase; lacZ fragment
   1928..2356    +  rep_origin     f1 ori (sequence partly withheld): f1 bacteriophage origin of replication; arrow indicates direction of (+) strand synthesis
   2409..2513    +  promoter       AmpR promoter: bla
   2514..33      +  CDS            AmpR (across the origin): β-lactamase; bla; confers resistance to ampicillin, carbenicillin, and related antibiotics
>Addgene plasmid #134182 | pDK038 | addgene full sequence | sequence record 271938 | Addgene NGS Result
GAGATAGGTGCCTCACTGATTAAGCATTGGTAACTGTCAGACCAAGTTTACTCATATATACTTTAGATTG
ATTTAAAACTTCATTTTTAATTTAAAAGGATCTAGGTGAAGATCCTTTTTGATAATCTCATGACCAAAAT
CCCTTAACGTGAGTTTTCGTTCCACTGAGCGTCAGACCCCGTAGAAAAGATCAAAGGATCTTCTTGAGAT
CCTTTTTTTCTGCGCGTAATCTGCTGCTTGCAAACAAAAAAACCACCGCTACCAGCGGTGGTTTGTTTGC
CGGATCAAGAGCTACCAACTCTTTTTCCGAAGGTAACTGGCTTCAGCAGAGCGCAGATACCAAATACTGT
TCTTCTAGTGTAGCCGTAGTTAGGCCACCACTTCAAGAACTCTGTAGCACCGCCTACATACCTCGCTCTG
CTAATCCTGTTACCAGTGGCTGCTGCCAGTGGCGATAAGTCGTGTCTTACCGGGTTGGACTCAAGACGAT
AGTTACCGGATAAGGCGCAGCGGTCGGGCTGAACGGGGGGTTCGTGCACACAGCCCAGCTTGGAGCGAAC
GACCTACACCGAACTGAGATACCTACAGCGTGAGCTATGAGAAAGCGCCACGCTTCCCGAAGGGAGAAAG
GCGGACAGGTATCCGGTAAGCGGCAGGGTCGGAACAGGAGAGCGCACGAGGGAGCTTCCAGGGGGAAACG
CCTGGTATCTTTATAGTCCTGTCGGGTTTCGCCACCTCTGACTTGAGCGTCGATTTTTGTGATGCTCGTC
AGGGGGGCGGAGCCTATGGAAAAACGCCAGCAACGCGGCCTTTTTACGGTTCCTGGCCTTTTGCTGGCCT
TTTGCTCACATGTTCTTTCCTGCGTTATCCCCTGATTCTGTGGATAACCGTATTACCGCCTTTGAGTGAG
CTGATACCGCTCGCCGCAGCCGAACGACCGAGCGCAGCGAGTCAGTGAGCGAGGAAGCGGAAGAGCGCCC
AATACGCAAACCGCCTCTCCCCGCGCGTTGGCCGATTCATTAATGCAGGATCTCGATCCCGCGAAATTAA
TACGACTCACTATAGGGAGACCACAACGGTTTCCCTCTAGAAATAATTTTGTTTAACTTTAAGAAGGAGA
TATACATATGCGGGGTTCTCATCATCATCATCATCATGGTATGGCTAGCACTGACACTATTGGATCAGAT
GGTATTTTGACACCACGTGGCGGAAACATGGATATTTCCGAATCTCCGGCCTGCACGTCCTCATTTCAAG
TGTTCGGCGGTGGTAATCTCGATAAAACTATGGATATGTCTCTCGAAACAACTATCAACGAGAACAACGA
AACGGCGAGATTGTTTGAAACCACAAGAGATCCAACACTATTATACGAAAAGATCGTCGAAACCACAACA
AAAGTTACCGAGCGAATTGTTAGTATGCCACTGGATGATACCTTAGCAATGTTCAATACAACGAATCAAG
AAGATAAGGATATGTCAGTTGATCGTTCAGTTCTTTTCACGATTCCCAAAGTTCCGAAGCATAACGCTAC
AATGAATAGAACTATACCGATGGACCTCGATGAATCAAAAGCAGCGGGCGGCCAGTGCGATGAAACGATG
AATGTGTTCAATTTCACAAACTTGGAAGCCGCTGAAATGGATACGAGTAAATTAGATGAATAGGGATCCG
AGCTCGAGATCTGCAGCTGGTACCATGGAATTCGAAGCTTGATCCGGCTGCTAACAAAGCCCGAAAGGAA
GCTGAGTTGGCTGCTGCCACCGCTGAGCAATAACTAGCATAACCCCTTGGGGCCTCTAAACGGGTCTTGA
GGGGTTTTTTGCTGAAAGGAGGAACTATATCCGGATCTGGCGTAATAGCGAAGAGGCCCGCACCGATCGC
CCTTCCCAACAGTTGCGCAGCCTGAATGGCGAATGGG
[124 nt withheld, positions 1928-2051]
C
[91 nt withheld, positions 2053-2143]
A
[49 nt withheld, positions 2145-2193]
CCTTTGACGTTGGAGTCCACGTTCTTT
[37 nt withheld, positions 2221-2257]
ACCCTATCTCGGTCTATTCTTTTGATTTATAAGGGATTTTGCCGATTTCGGCCTATTGGTTAAAAAATGA
GCTGATTTAACAAAAATTTAACGCGAATTTTAACAAAATATTAACGCTTACAATTTAGGTGGCACTTTTC
GGGGAAATGTGCGCGGAACCCCTATTTGTTTATTTTTCTAAATACATTCAAATATGTATCCGCTCATGAG
ACAATAACCCTGATAAATGCTTCAATAATATTGAAAAAGGAAGAGTATGAGTATTCAACATTTCCGTGTC
GCCCTTATTCCCTTTTTTGCGGCATTTTGCCTTCCTGTTTTTGCTCACCCAGAAACGCTGGTGAAAGTAA
AAGATGCTGAAGATCAGTTGGGTGCACGAGTGGGTTACATCGAACTGGATCTCAACAGCGGTAAGATCCT
TGAGAGTTTTCGCCCCGAAGAACGTTTTCCAATGATGAGCACTTTTAAAGTTCTGCTATGTGGCGCGGTA
TTATCCCGTATTGACGCCGGGCAAGAGCAACTCGGTCGCCGCATACACTATTCTCAGAATGACTTGGTTG
AGTACTCACCAGTCACAGAAAAGCATCTTACGGATGGCATGACAGTAAGAGAATTATGCAGTGCTGCCAT
AACCATGAGTGATAACACTGCGGCCAACTTACTTCTGACAACGATCGGAGGACCGAAGGAGCTAACCGCT
TTTTTGCACAACATGGGGGATCATGTAACTCGCCTTGATCGTTGGGAACCGGAGCTGAATGAAGCCATAC
CAAACGACGAGCGTGACACCACGATGCCTGTAGCAATGGCAACAACGTTGCGCAAACTATTAACTGGCGA
ACTACTTACTCTAGCTTCCCGGCAACAATTAATAGACTGGATGGAGGCGGATAAAGTTGCAGGACCACTT
CTGCGCTCGGCCCTTCCGGCTGGCTGGTTTATTGCTGATAAATCTGGAGCCGGTGAGCGTGGGTCTCGCG
GTATCATTGCAGCACTGGGGCCAGATGGTAAGCCCTCCCGTATCGTAGTTATCTACACGACGGGGAGTCA
GGCAACTATGGATGAACGAAATAGACAGATCGCT
